Addgene plasmid #45931: pDZ513 (pHIS MET25pro PP7-PS-yeGFP)
Depositing lab: Daniel Zenklusen. Depositing organization: University of Montreal. Publication: Single-molecule analysis of gene expression using two-color RNA labeling in live yeast. Hocine S, Raymond P, Zenklusen D, Chao JA, Singer RH. Nat Methods. 2013 Feb;10(2):119-21. doi: 10.1038/nmeth.2305. Epub 2012 Dec 23. PubMed 23263691.
Backbone
  Vector backbone: pHIS
  Vector type: Yeast Expression
  Selectable markers: HIS3
Growth in bacteria
  Bacterial resistance: Ampicillin, 100 μg/mL
  Growth temperature: 37°C
  Growth strain: DH5alpha
  Copy number: High Copy
Gene/Insert
  Gene/Insert name: PCP-PS (alt name: PP7 coat protein)
  Insert size (bp): 1833
  Promoter: Met25
  Tag / fusion protein: 2x-yeGFP (C terminal on backbone)
  Cloning method: Unknown
  Sequencing primers: 5′ AATGGCACGTGAAGCTGTCG; 3′ GGCCGCAAATTAAAGCC
Terms and licenses: Academic/Nonprofit Terms; Industry Terms: Not Available to Industry
How to cite: pDZ513 (pHIS MET25pro PP7-PS-yeGFP) was a gift from Daniel Zenklusen (Addgene plasmid # 45931 ; http://n2t.net/addgene:45931 ; RRID:Addgene_45931)
