[The description below was written by a language model from this plasmid's Addgene catalogue record and the feature table of its GenBank file.]
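Description:
pDZ513 (pHIS MET25pro PP7-PS-yeGFP) is a 7,356 bp yeast expression shuttle plasmid built on a pHIS backbone whose layout resembles the pRS-type centromeric vectors. In Saccharomyces cerevisiae it is maintained through a CEN6/ARS element, which gives low, stable copy number, and it is selected by complementation of histidine auxotrophy with the HIS3 marker under its own promoter. In E. coli it replicates from a high-copy ColE1/pUC-type origin and is selected with ampicillin through the bla gene. An f1 origin, flanking T3 and T7 promoters, and lac promoter/operator remnants are carried over from the parental cloning vector.

The expression cassette is driven by the MET25 (MET17) promoter, which is repressed by methionine, so the level of fusion protein can be tuned through the methionine content of the medium. According to the catalogue entry, the insert is the PP7 bacteriophage coat protein (PCP-PS) fused at its C terminus to two tandem copies of yeast codon-optimised GFP, followed by the CYC1 transcription terminator. The feature table annotates the two yeGFP coding sequences but not the coat protein itself. An unannotated stretch of about 400 bp between the promoter and the first yeGFP is where it would be expected to lie. The record does not explain the "PS" designation.

The PP7 coat protein binds specific PP7 RNA stem-loops, so this fusion acts as a fluorescent reporter that decorates transcripts engineered to carry those hairpins. The associated publication describes single-molecule, two-colour RNA labelling in live yeast, which implies pairing with an orthogonal RNA-labelling system in a second colour.
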