LOCUS       Exported 7356 bp ds-DNA circular SYN 12-MAY-2021
DEFINITION  synthetic circular DNA
ACCESSION   .
VERSION     .
KEYWORDS    pDZ513 (pHIS MET25pro PP7-PS-yeGFP)
SOURCE      synthetic DNA construct
  ORGANISM  synthetic DNA construct
REFERENCE   1 (bases 1 to 7356)
  AUTHORS   Hocine S, Raymond P, Zenklusen D, Chao JA, Singer RH
  TITLE     Single-molecule analysis of gene expression using two-color RNA
            labeling in live yeast.
  JOURNAL   Nat Methods. 2013 Feb;10(2):119-21. doi: 10.1038/nmeth.2305. Epub
            2012 Dec 23.
  PUBMED    23263691
REFERENCE   2 (bases 1 to 7356)
  AUTHORS   .
  TITLE     Direct Submission
  JOURNAL   Exported May 12, 2021 from SnapGene Server 1.1.58
            http://www.snapgene.com
FEATURES             Location/Qualifiers
     source          1..7356
                     /organism="synthetic DNA construct"
                     /mol_type="other DNA"
     promoter        62..411
                     /gene="S. cerevisiae MET17"
                     /gene_synonym="MET15; MET25"
                     /label=MET17 promoter
                     /note="expression is repressed by methionine"
     CDS             817..1527
                     /codon_start=1
                     /product="yeast-enhanced green fluorescent protein"
                     /label=yeGFP
                     /note="codons optimized for translation in S. cerevisiae
                     and C. albicans"
                     /translation="SKGEELFTGVVPILVELDGDVNGHKFSVSGEGEGDATYGKLTLKF
                     ICTTGKLPVPWPTLVTTFGYGVQCFARYPDHMKQHDFFKSAMPEGYVQERTIFFKDDGN
                     YKTRAEVKFEGDTLVNRIELKGIDFKEDGNILGHKLEYNYNSHNVYIMADKQKNGIKVN
                     FKIRHNIEDGSVQLADHYQQNTPIGDGPVLLPDNHYLSTQSALSKDPNEKRDHMVLLEF
                     VTAAGITHGMDELYK"
     CDS             1537..2250
                     /codon_start=1
                     /product="yeast-enhanced green fluorescent protein"
                     /label=yeGFP
                     /note="codons optimized for translation in S. cerevisiae
                     and C. albicans"
                     /translation="SKGEELFTGVVPILVELDGDVNGHKFSVSGEGEGDATYGKLTLKF
                     ICTTGKLPVPWPTLVTTFGYGVQCFARYPDHMKQHDFFKSAMPEGYVQERTIFFKDDGN
                     YKTRAEVKFEGDTLVNRIELKGIDFKEDGNILGHKLEYNYNSHNVYIMADKQKNGIKVN
                     FKIRHNIEDGSVQLADHYQQNTPIGDGPVLLPDNHYLSTQSALSKDPNEKRDHMVLLEF
                     VTAAGITHGMDELYK"
     terminator      2260..2507
                     /gene="S. cerevisiae CYC1"
                     /label=CYC1 terminator
                     /note="transcription terminator for CYC1"
     primer_bind     complement(2276..2294)
                     /label=CYC1
                     /note="CYC1 transcription termination signal, reverse
                     primer"
     primer_bind     complement(2525..2544)
                     /label=T7
                     /note="T7 promoter, forward primer"
     promoter        complement(2526..2544)
                     /label=T7 promoter
                     /note="promoter for bacteriophage T7 RNA polymerase"
     primer_bind     complement(2554..2571)
                     /label=M13 Forward
                     /note="In lacZ gene. Also called M13-F20 or M13 (-21)
                     Forward"
     primer_bind     complement(2554..2570)
                     /label=M13 fwd
                     /note="common sequencing primer, one of multiple similar
                     variants"
     primer_bind     complement(2563..2585)
                     /label=M13/pUC Forward
                     /note="In lacZ gene"
     rep_origin      2715..3170
                     /direction=RIGHT
                     /label=f1 ori
                     /note="f1 bacteriophage origin of replication; arrow
                     indicates direction of (+) strand synthesis"
     primer_bind     complement(2802..2821)
                     /label=F1ori-R
                     /note="F1 origin, reverse primer"
     primer_bind     3012..3033
                     /label=F1ori-F
                     /note="F1 origin, forward primer"
     CDS             complement(3430..4089)
                     /codon_start=1
                     /gene="S. cerevisiae HIS3"
                     /product="imidazoleglycerol-phosphate dehydratase, required
                     for histidine biosynthesis"
                     /label=HIS3
                     /note="yeast auxotrophic marker"
                     /translation="MTEQKALVKRITNETKIQIAISLKGGPLAIEHSIFPEKEAEAVAE
                     QATQSQVINVHTGIGFLDHMIHALAKHSGWSLIVECIGDLHIDDHHTTEDCGIALGQAF
                     KEALLARGVKRFGSGFAPLDEALSRAVVDLSNRPYAVVELGLQREKVGDLSCEMIPHFL
                     ESFAEASRITLHVDCLRGKNDHHRSESAFKALAVAIREATSPNGTNDVPSTKGVLM"
     promoter        complement(4090..4276)
                     /gene="S. cerevisiae HIS3"
                     /label=HIS3 promoter
     primer_bind     complement(4423..4442)
                     /label=pRS-marker
                     /note="pRS vectors, use to sequence yeast selectable
                     marker"
     primer_bind     4542..4564
                     /label=pGEX 3'
                     /note="pGEX vectors, reverse primer"
     primer_bind     complement(4602..4620)
                     /label=pBRforEco
                     /note="pBR322 vectors, upsteam of EcoRI site, forward
                     primer"
     misc_feature    4662..5165
                     /label=CEN/ARS
                     /note="S. cerevisiae CEN6 centromere fused to an
                     autonomously replicating sequence"
     promoter        5202..5306
                     /gene="bla"
                     /label=AmpR promoter
     CDS             5307..6167
                     /codon_start=1
                     /gene="bla"
                     /product="beta-lactamase"
                     /label=AmpR
                     /note="confers resistance to ampicillin, carbenicillin, and
                     related antibiotics"
                     /translation="MSIQHFRVALIPFFAAFCLPVFAHPETLVKVKDAEDQLGARVGYI
                     ELDLNSGKILESFRPEERFPMMSTFKVLLCGAVLSRIDAGQEQLGRRIHYSQNDLVEYS
                     PVTEKHLTDGMTVRELCSAAITMSDNTAANLLLTTIGGPKELTAFLHNMGDHVTRLDRW
                     EPELNEAIPNDERDTTMPVAMATTLRKLLTGELLTLASRQQLIDWMEADKVAGPLLRSA
                     LPAGWFIADKSGAGERGSRGIIAALGPDGKPSRIVVIYTTGSQATMDERNRQIAEIGAS
                     LIKHW"
     primer_bind     complement(5525..5544)
                     /label=Amp-R
                     /note="Ampicillin resistance gene, reverse primer"
     rep_origin      6338..6926
                     /direction=RIGHT
                     /label=ori
                     /note="high-copy-number ColE1/pMB1/pBR322/pUC origin of
                     replication"
     primer_bind     6827..6846
                     /label=pBR322ori-F
                     /note="pBR322 origin, forward primer"
     primer_bind     7080..7097
                     /label=L4440
                     /note="L4440 vector, forward primer"
     promoter        7250..7280
                     /label=lac promoter
                     /note="promoter for the E. coli lac operon"
     protein_bind    7288..7304
                     /label=lac operator
                     /bound_moiety="lac repressor encoded by lacI"
                     /note="The lac repressor binds to the lac operator to
                     inhibit transcription in E. coli. This inhibition can be
                     relieved by adding lactose or
                     isopropyl-beta-D-thiogalactopyranoside (IPTG)."
     primer_bind     7293..7315
                     /label=M13/pUC Reverse
                     /note="In lacZ gene"
     primer_bind     7312..7328
                     /label=M13 rev
                     /note="common sequencing primer, one of multiple similar
                     variants"
     primer_bind     7312..7328
                     /label=M13 Reverse
                     /note="In lacZ gene. Also called M13-rev"
     primer_bind     7347..11
                     /label=T3
                     /note="T3 promoter, forward primer"
     promoter        7349..11
                     /label=T3 promoter
                     /note="promoter for bacteriophage T3 RNA polymerase"
ORIGIN
        1 ctcactaaag ggaacaaaag ctggagctcc ggatgcaagg gttcgaatcc cttagctctc
       61 attatttttt gctttttctc ttgaggtcac atgatcgcaa aatggcaaat ggcacgtgaa
      121 gctgtcgata ttggggaact gtggtggttg gcaaatgact aattaagtta gtcaaggcgc
      181 catcctcatg aaaactgtgt aacataataa ccgaagtgtc gaaaaggtgg caccttgtcc
      241 aattgaacac gctcgatgaa aaaaataaga tatatataag gttaagtaaa gcgtctgtta
      301 gaaaggaagt ttttcctttt tcttgctctc ttgtcttttc atctactatt tccttcgtgt
      361 aatacagggt cgtcagatac atagatacaa ttctattacc cccatccata ctctagaatg
      421 tccaaaacca tcgttctttc ggtcggcgag gctactcgca ctctgactga gatccagtcc
      481 accgcagacc gtcagatctt cgaagagaag gtcgggcctc tggtgggtcg gctgcgcctc
      541 acggcttcgc tccgtcaaaa cggagccaag accgcgtatc gcgtcaacct aaaactggat
      601 caggcggacg tcgttgattc cggacttccg aaagtgcgct acactcaggt atggtcgcac
      661 gacgtgacaa tcgttgcgaa tagcaccgag gcctcgcgca aatcgttgta cgatttgacc
      721 aagtccctcg tcgcgacctc gcaggtcgaa gatcttgtcg tcaaccttgt gccgctgggc
      781 cgtggatccc ccgggctgca ggaattcgat atcgtgtcta aaggtgaaga attattcact
      841 ggtgttgtcc caattttggt tgaattagat ggtgatgtta atggtcacaa attttctgtc
      901 tccggtgaag gtgaaggtga tgctacttac ggtaaattga ccttaaaatt tatttgtact
      961 actggtaaat tgccagttcc atggccaacc ttagtcacta ctttcggtta tggtgttcaa
     1021 tgttttgcga gatacccaga tcatatgaaa caacatgact ttttcaagtc tgccatgcca
     1081 gaaggttatg ttcaagaaag aactattttt ttcaaagatg acggtaacta caagaccaga
     1141 gctgaagtca agtttgaagg tgatacctta gttaatagaa tcgaattaaa aggtattgat
     1201 tttaaagaag atggtaacat tttaggtcac aaattggaat acaactataa ctctcacaat
     1261 gtttacatca tggctgacaa acaaaagaat ggtatcaaag ttaacttcaa aattagacac
     1321 aacattgaag atggttctgt tcaattagct gaccattatc aacaaaatac tccaattggt
     1381 gatggtccag tcttgttacc agacaaccat tacttatcca ctcaatctgc cttatccaaa
     1441 gatccaaacg aaaagagaga ccacatggtc ttgttagaat ttgttactgc tgctggtatt
     1501 acccatggta tggatgaatt gtacaaagat atcgtgtcta aaggtgaaga attattcact
     1561 ggtgttgtcc caattttggt tgaattagat ggtgatgtta atggtcacaa attttctgtc
     1621 tccggtgaag gtgaaggtga tgctacttac ggtaaattga ccttaaaatt tatttgtact
     1681 actggtaaat tgccagttcc atggccaacc ttagtcacta ctttcggtta tggtgttcaa
     1741 tgttttgcga gatacccaga tcatatgaaa caacatgact ttttcaagtc tgccatgcca
     1801 gaaggttatg ttcaagaaag aactattttt ttcaaagatg acggtaacta caagaccaga
     1861 gctgaagtca agtttgaagg tgatacctta gttaatagaa tcgaattaaa aggtattgat
     1921 tttaaagaag atggtaacat tttaggtcac aaattggaat acaactataa ctctcacaat
     1981 gtttacatca tggctgacaa acaaaagaat ggtatcaaag ttaacttcaa aattagacac
     2041 aacattgaag atggttctgt tcaattagct gaccattatc aacaaaatac tccaattggt
     2101 gatggtccag tcttgttacc agacaaccat tacttatcca ctcaatctgc cttatccaaa
     2161 gatccaaacg aaaagagaga ccacatggtc ttgttagaat ttgttactgc tgctggtatt
     2221 acccatggta tggatgaatt gtacaaataa ctggtcgagt catgtaatta gttatgtcac
     2281 gcttacattc acgccctccc cccacatccg ctctaaccga aaaggaagga gttagacaac
     2341 ctgaagtcta ggtccctatt tattttttta tagttatgtt agtattaaga acgttattta
     2401 tatttcaaat ttttcttttt tttctgtaca gacgcgtgta cgcatgtaac attatactga
     2461 aaaccttgct tgagaaggtt ttgggacgct cgaaggcttt aatttgcggc cggtacccaa
     2521 ttcgccctat agtgagtcgt attacgcgcg ctcactggcc gtcgttttac aacgtcgtga
     2581 ctgggaaaac cctggcgtta cccaacttaa tcgccttgca gcacatcccc ctttcgccag
     2641 ctggcgtaat agcgaagagg cccgcaccga tcgcccttcc caacagttgc gcagcctgaa
     2701 tggcgaatgg cgcgnnnnnn nnnnnnnnnn nnnnnnnnnn nnnnnnnnnn nnnnnnnnnn
     2761 nnnnnnnnnn nnnnnnnnnn nnnnnnnnnn nnnnnnnnnn nnnnnnnnnn nnnnnnnnnn
     2821 nnnnnnnnnn nnnnnnnncn nnnnnnnnnn nnnnnnnnnn nnnnnnnnnn nnnnnnnnnn
     2881 nnnnnnnnnn nnnnnnnnnn nnnnnnnnnn nnnnnnnnnn nnnnnnnnnn annnnnnnnn
     2941 nnnnnnnnnn nnnnnnnnnn nnnnnnnnnn nnnnnnnnnn cctttgacgt tggagtccac
     3001 gttctttaat agtggactct tgttccaaac tggaacaaca ctcaacccta tctcggtcta
     3061 ttcttttgat ttataaggga ttttgccgat ttcggcctat tggttaaaaa atgagctgat
     3121 ttaacaaaaa tttaacgcga attttaacaa aatattaacg tttacaattt cctgatgcgg
     3181 tattttctcc ttacgcatct gtgcggtatt tcacaccgca tagatccgtc gagttcaaga
     3241 gaaaaaaaaa gaaaaagcaa aaagaaaaaa ggaaagcgcg cctcgttcag aatgacacgt
     3301 atagaatgat gcattacctt gtcatcttca gtatcatact gttcgtatac atacttactg
     3361 acattcatag gtatacatat atacacatgt atatatatcg tatgctgcag ctttaaataa
     3421 tcggtgtcac tacataagaa cacctttggt ggagggaaca tcgttggtac cattgggcga
     3481 ggtggcttct cttatggcaa ccgcaagagc cttgaacgca ctctcactac ggtgatgatc
     3541 attcttgcct cgcagacaat caacgtggag ggtaattctg ctagcctctg caaagctttc
     3601 aagaaaatgc gggatcatct cgcaagagag atctcctact ttctcccttt gcaaaccaag
     3661 ttcgacaact gcgtacggcc tgttcgaaag atctaccacc gctctggaaa gtgcctcatc
     3721 caaaggcgca aatcctgatc caaacctttt tactccacgc gccagtaggg cctctttaaa
     3781 agcttgaccg agagcaatcc cgcagtcttc agtggtgtga tggtcgtcta tgtgtaagtc
     3841 accaatgcac tcaacgatta gcgaccagcc ggaatgcttg gccagagcat gtatcatatg
     3901 gtccagaaac cctatacctg tgtggacgtt aatcacttgc gattgtgtgg cctgttctgc
     3961 tactgcttct gcctcttttt ctgggaagat cgagtgctct atcgctaggg gaccaccctt
     4021 taaagagatc gcaatctgaa tcttggtttc atttgtaata cgctttacta gggctttctg
     4081 ctctgtcatc tttgccttcg tttatcttgc ctgctcattt tttagtatat tcttcgaaga
     4141 aatcacatta ctttatataa tgtataattc attatgtgat aatgccaatc gctaagaaaa
     4201 aaaaagagtc atccgctagg ggaaaaaaaa aaatgaaaat cattaccgag gcataaaaaa
     4261 atatagagtg tactagagga ggccaagagt aatagaaaaa gaaaattgcg ggaaaggact
     4321 gtgttatgac ttccctgact aatgccgtgt tcaaacgata cctggcagtg actcctagcg
     4381 ctcaccaagc tcttaaaacg ggaatttatg gtgcactctc agtacaatct gctctgatgc
     4441 cgcatagtta agccagcccc gacacccgcc aacacgcgct gacgcgccct gacgggcttg
     4501 tctgctcccg gcatccgctt acagacaagc tgtgaccgtc tccgggagct gcatgtgtca
     4561 gaggttttca ccgtcatcac cgaaacgcgc gagacgaaag ggcctcgtga tacgcctatt
     4621 tttataggtt aatgtcatga taataatggt ttcttaggac ggatcgcttg cctgtaactt
     4681 acacgcgcct cgtatctttt aatgatggaa taatttggga atttactctg tgtttattta
     4741 tttttatgtt ttgtatttgg attttagaaa gtaaataaag aaggtagaag agttacggaa
     4801 tgaagaaaaa aaaataaaca aaggtttaaa aaatttcaac aaaaagcgta ctttacatat
     4861 atatttatta gacaagaaaa gcagattaaa tagatataca ttcgattaac gataagtaaa
     4921 atgtaaaatc acaggatttt cgtgtgtggt cttctacaca gacaagatga aacaattcgg
     4981 cattaatacc tgagagcagg aagagcaaga taaaaggtag tatttgttgg cgatccccct
     5041 agagtctttt acatcttcgg aaaacaaaaa ctattttttc tttaatttct ttttttactt
     5101 tctattttta atttatatat ttatattaaa aaatttaaat tataattatt tttatagcac
     5161 gtgatgaaaa ggacccaggt ggcacttttc ggggaaatgt gcgcggaacc cctatttgtt
     5221 tatttttcta aatacattca aatatgtatc cgctcatgag acaataaccc tgataaatgc
     5281 ttcaataata ttgaaaaagg aagagtatga gtattcaaca tttccgtgtc gcccttattc
     5341 ccttttttgc ggcattttgc cttcctgttt ttgctcaccc agaaacgctg gtgaaagtaa
     5401 aagatgctga agatcagttg ggtgcacgag tgggttacat cgaactggat ctcaacagcg
     5461 gtaagatcct tgagagtttt cgccccgaag aacgttttcc aatgatgagc acttttaaag
     5521 ttctgctatg tggcgcggta ttatcccgta ttgacgccgg gcaagagcaa ctcggtcgcc
     5581 gcatacacta ttctcagaat gacttggttg agtactcacc agtcacagaa aagcatctta
     5641 cggatggcat gacagtaaga gaattatgca gtgctgccat aaccatgagt gataacactg
     5701 cggccaactt acttctgaca acgatcggag gaccgaagga gctaaccgct tttttgcaca
     5761 acatggggga tcatgtaact cgccttgatc gttgggaacc ggagctgaat gaagccatac
     5821 caaacgacga gcgtgacacc acgatgcctg tagcaatggc aacaacgttg cgcaaactat
     5881 taactggcga actacttact ctagcttccc ggcaacaatt aatagactgg atggaggcgg
     5941 ataaagttgc aggaccactt ctgcgctcgg cccttccggc tggctggttt attgctgata
     6001 aatctggagc cggtgagcgt gggtctcgcg gtatcattgc agcactgggg ccagatggta
     6061 agccctcccg tatcgtagtt atctacacga cggggagtca ggcaactatg gatgaacgaa
     6121 atagacagat cgctgagata ggtgcctcac tgattaagca ttggtaactg tcagaccaag
     6181 tttactcata tatactttag attgatttaa aacttcattt ttaatttaaa aggatctagg
     6241 tgaagatcct ttttgataat ctcatgacca aaatccctta acgtgagttt tcgttccact
     6301 gagcgtcaga ccccgtagaa aagatcaaag gatcttcttg agatcctttt tttctgcgcg
     6361 taatctgctg cttgcaaaca aaaaaaccac cgctaccagc ggtggtttgt ttgccggatc
     6421 aagagctacc aactcttttt ccgaaggtaa ctggcttcag cagagcgcag ataccaaata
     6481 ctgtccttct agtgtagccg tagttaggcc accacttcaa gaactctgta gcaccgccta
     6541 catacctcgc tctgctaatc ctgttaccag tggctgctgc cagtggcgat aagtcgtgtc
     6601 ttaccgggtt ggactcaaga cgatagttac cggataaggc gcagcggtcg ggctgaacgg
     6661 ggggttcgtg cacacagccc agcttggagc gaacgaccta caccgaactg agatacctac
     6721 agcgtgagct atgagaaagc gccacgcttc ccgaagggag aaaggcggac aggtatccgg
     6781 taagcggcag ggtcggaaca ggagagcgca cgagggagct tccaggggga aacgcctggt
     6841 atctttatag tcctgtcggg tttcgccacc tctgacttga gcgtcgattt ttgtgatgct
     6901 cgtcaggggg gcggagccta tggaaaaacg ccagcaacgc ggccttttta cggttcctgg
     6961 ccttttgctg gccttttgct cacatgttct ttcctgcgtt atcccctgat tctgtggata
     7021 accgtattac cgcctttgag tgagctgata ccgctcgccg cagccgaacg accgagcgca
     7081 gcgagtcagt gagcgaggaa gcggaagagc gcccaatacg caaaccgcct ctccccgcgc
     7141 gttggccgat tcattaatgc agctggcacg acaggtttcc cgactggaaa gcgggcagtg
     7201 agcgcaacgc aattaatgtg agttacctca ctcattaggc accccaggct ttacacttta
     7261 tgcttccggc tcctatgttg tgtggaattg tgagcggata acaatttcac acaggaaaca
     7321 gctatgacca tgattacgcc aagcgcgcaa ttaacc
//
