>Addgene plasmid #45931 | pDZ513 (pHIS MET25pro PP7-PS-yeGFP) | addgene partial sequence | sequence record 67721 | CYC1 5'-GCGTGAATGTAAGCGTGAC-3'
TTGTACAATTCATCCATACCATGGGTAATACCAGCAGCAGTAACAAATTCTAACAAGACCATGTGGTCTC
TCTTTTCGTTTGGATCTTTGGATAAGGCAGATTGAGTGGATAAGTAATGGTTGTCTGGTAACAAGACTGG
ACCATCACCAATTGGAGTATTTTGTTGATAATGGTCAGCTAATTGAACAGAACCATCTTCAATGTTGTGT
CTAATTTTGAAGTTAACTTTGATACCATTCTTTTGTTTGTCAGCCATGATGTAAACATTGTGAGAGTTAT
AGTTGTATTCCAATTTGTGACCTAAAATGTTACCATCTTCTTTAAAATCAATACCTTTTAATTCGATTCT
ATTAACTAAGGTATCACCTTCAAACTTGACTTCAGCTCTGGTCTTGTAGTTACCGTCATCTTTGAAAAAA
ATAGTTCTTTCTTGAACATAACCTTCTGGCATGGCAGACTTGAAAAAGTCATGTTGTTTCATATGATCTG
GGTATCTCGCAAAACATTGAACACCATAACCGAAAGTAGTGACTAAGGTTGGCCATGGAACTGGCAATTT
ACCAGTAGTACAAATAAATTTTAAGGTCAATTTACCGTAAGTAGCATCACCTTCACCTTCACCGGAGACA
GAAAATTTGTGACCATTAACATCACCATCTAATTCAACCAAAATTGGGACAACACCAGTGAATAATTCTT
CACCTTTAGACACGATATCTTTGTACAATTCATCCATACCATGGGTAATACCAGCAGCA
