>Addgene plasmid #45931 | pDZ513 (pHIS MET25pro PP7-PS-yeGFP) | addgene partial sequence | sequence record 67724 | pDZ513-F 5'-CAAAGATATCGTGTCTAAAGGTGAA-3'
TTTTGGTTGAATTAGATGGTGATGTTAATGGTCACAAATTTTCTGTCTCCGGTGAAGGTGAAGGTGATGC
TACTTACGGTAAATTGACCTTAAAATTTATTTGTACTACTGGTAAATTGCCAGTTCCATGGCCAACCTTA
GTCACTACTTTCGGTTATGGTGTTCAATGTTTTGCGAGATACCCAGATCATATGAAACAACATGACTTTT
TCAAGTCTGCCATGCCAGAAGGTTATGTTCAAGAAAGAACTATTTTTTTCAAAGATGACGGTAACTACAA
GACCAGAGCTGAAGTCAAGTTTGAAGGTGATACCTTAGTTAATAGAATCGAATTAAAAGGTATTGATTTT
AAAGAAGATGGTAACATTTTAGGTCACAAATTGGAATACAACTATAACTCTCACAATGTTTACATCATGG
CTGACAAACAAAAGAATGGTATCAAAGTTAACTTCAAAATTAGACACAACATTGAAGATGGTTCTGTTCA
ATTAGCTGACCATTATCAACAAAATACTCCAATTGGTGATGGTCCAGTCTTGTTACCAGACAACCATTAC
TTATCCACTCAATCTGCCTTATCCAAAGATCCAAACGAAAAGAGAGACCACATGGTCTTGTTAGAATTTG
TTACTGCTGCTGGTATTACCCATGGTATGGATGAATTGTACAAA
