>Addgene plasmid #45931 | pDZ513 (pHIS MET25pro PP7-PS-yeGFP) | addgene partial sequence | sequence record 67725 | pHIS-F 5'-TCGTGTAATACAGGGTCGTCA-3'
CCCATCCATACTCTAGAATGTCCAAAACCATCGTTCTTTCGGTCGGCGAGGCTACTCGCACTCTGACTGA
GATCCAGTCCACCGCAGACCGTCAGATCTTCGAAGAGAAGGTCGGGCCTCTGGTGGGTCGGCTGCGCCTC
ACGGCTTCGCTCCGTCAAAACGGAGCCAAGACCGCGTATCGCGTCAACCTAAAACTGGATCAGGCGGACG
TCGTTGATTCCGGACTTCCGAAAGTGCGCTACACTCAGGTATGGTCGCACGACGTGACAATCGTTGCGAA
TAGCACCGAGGCCTCGCGCAAATCGTTGTACGATTTGACCAAGTCCCTCGTCGCGACCTCGCAGGTCGAA
GATCTTGTCGTCAACCTTGTGCCGCTGGGCCGTGGATCCCCCGGGCTGCAGGAATTCGATATCGTGTCTA
AAGGTGAAGAATTATTCACTGGTGTTGTCCCAATTTTGGTTGAATTAGATGGTGATGTTAATGGTCACAA
ATTTTCTGTCTCCGGTGAAGGTGAAGGTGATGCTACTTACGGTAAATTGACCTTAAAATTTATTTGTACT
ACTGGTAAATTGCCAGTTCCATGGCCAACCTTAGTCACTACTTTCGGTTATGGTGTTCAATGTTTTGCGA
GATACCCAGATCATATGAAACAACATGACTTTTTCAAGTCTGCCATGCCAGAAGGTTATGTTCAAGAAAG
AACTATTTTTTTCAAAGATGACGGTAACTACAAGACCAGAGCTGAAGTCAAGTTTGAAGGTGATACCTTA
GTTAATAGAATCGAATTAAAAGGTATTGATTTTAAAGAAGATGGTAACATTTTAGGTCACAAATTGGAAT
ACAACTATAACTCTCACAATGTTTACATCATGGGGGGA
