>Addgene plasmid #45931 | pDZ513 (pHIS MET25pro PP7-PS-yeGFP) | addgene partial sequence | sequence record 67729 | pRSII-F1 5'-CGGCATCAGAGCAGATTGTAC-3'
GAGCTTGGTGAGCGCTAGGAGTCACTGCCAGGTATCGTTTGAACACGGCATTAGTCAGGGAAGTCATAAC
ACAGTCCTTTCCCGCAATTTTCTTTTTCTATTACTCTTGGCCTCCTCTAGTACACTCTATATTTTTTTAT
GCCTCGGTAATGATTTTCATTTTTTTTTTTCCACCTAGCGGATGACTCTTTTTTTTTCTTAGCGATTGGC
ATTATCACATAATGAATTATACATTATATAAAGTAATGTGATTTCTTCGAAGAATATACTAAAAAATGAG
CAGGCAAGATAAACGAAGGCAAAGATGACAGAGCAGAAAGCCCTAGTAAAGCGTATTACAAATGAAACCA
AGATTCAGATTGCGATCTCTTTAAAGGGTGGTCCCCTAGCGATAGAGCACTCGATCTTCCCAGAAAAAGA
GGCAGAAGCAGTAGCAGAACAGGCCACACAATCGCAAGTGATTAACGTCCACACAGGTATAGGGTTTCTG
GACCATATGATACATGCTCTGGCCAAGCATTCCGGCTGGTCGCTAATCGTTGAGTGCATTGGTGACTTAC
ACATAGACGACCATCACACCACTGAAGACTGCGGGATTGCTCTCGGTCAAGCTTTTAAAGAGGCCCTAGG
GGCCGTGCGTGGAGTAAAAAGGTTTGGATCAGGATTTGCGCCTTTGGATGAGGCACTTTCCAGAGCGGTG
GTAGATCTTTCGAACAGGCCGTACGCAGTTGTCGAACTTGGTTTGCAAAGGGAGAAAGTAGGAGATCTCT
CTTGCGAGATGATCCCGCATTTTCTTGAAAGCTTTGCAGAGGCTAGCAGAATT
